>Addgene plasmid #118485 | pMRE131 | addgene full sequence | sequence record 225606 | Addgene NGS Result
ATGAGCAAGGGCGAGGAGCTGTTCACCGGGGTGGTGCCCATCCTGGTCGAGCTGGACGGCGACGTAAACG
GCCACAAGTTCAGCGTGTCCGGCGAGGGCGAGGGCGATGCCACCTACGGCAAGCTGACCCTGAAGTTCAT
CTGCACCACCGGCAAGCTGCCCGTGCCCTGGCCCACCCTCGTGACCACCCTGTCCTGGGGCGTGCAGTGC
TTCGCCCGCTACCCCGACCACATGAAGCAGCACGACTTCTTCAAGTCCGCCATGCCCGAAGGCTACGTCC
AGGAGCGCACCATCTTCTTCAAGGACGACGGCAACTACAAGACCCGCGCCGAGGTGAAGTTCGAGGGCGA
CACCCTGGTGAACCGCATCGAGCTGAAGGGCATCGACTTCAAGGAGGACGGCAACATCCTGGGGCACAAG
CTGGAGTACAACTACTTTAGCGACAACGTCTATATCACCGCCGACAAGCAGAAGAACGGCATCAAGGCCA
ACTTCAAGATCCGCCACAACATCGAGGACGGCGGCGTGCAGCTCGCCGACCACTACCAGCAGAACACCCC
CATCGGCGACGGCCCCGTGCTGCTGCCCGACAACCACTACCTGAGCACCCAGTCCAAGCTGAGCAAAGAC
CCCAACGAGAAGCGCGATCACATGGTCCTGCTGGAGTTCGTGACCGCCGCCGGGATCACTCTCGGCATGG
ACGAGCTGTACAAGTAATTAGCTGAGCTTGGACTCCTGTTGATAGATCCAGTAATGACCTCAGAACTCCA
TCTGGATTTGTTCAGAACGCTCGGTTGCCGCCGGGCGTTTTTTATTGGTGAGAATCCAAGCTAGCTTGGC
GAGATTTTCAGGAGCTAAGGAAGCTAAAATGGAGAAAAAAATCACTGGATATACCACCGTTGATATATCC
CAATGGCATCGTAAAGAACATTTTGAGGCATTTCAGTCAGTTGCTCAATGTACCTATAACCAGACCGTTC
AGCTGGATATTACGGCCTTTTTAAAGACCGTAAAGAAAAATAAGCACAAGTTTTATCCGGCCTTTATTCA
CATTCTTGCCCGCCTGATGAATGCTCATCCGGAATTTCGTATGGCAATGAAAGACGGTGAGCTGGTGATA
TGGGATAGTGTTCACCCTTGTTACACCGTTTTCCATGAGCAAACTGAAACGTTTTCATCGCTCTGGAGTG
AATACCACGACGATTTCCGGCAGTTTCTACACATATATTCGCAAGATGTGGCGTGTTACGGTGAAAACCT
GGCCTATTTCCCTAAAGGGTTTATTGAGAATATGTTTTTCGTCTCAGCCAATCCCTGGGTGAGTTTCACC
AGTTTTGATTTAAACGTGGCCAATATGGACAACTTCTTCGCCCCCGTTTTCACCATGGGCAAATATTATA
CGCAAGGCGACAAGGTGCTGATGCCGCTGGCGATTCAGGTTCATCATGCCGTTTGTGATGGCTTCCATGT
CGGCAGAATGCTTAATGAATTACAACAGTACTGCGATGAGTGGCAGGGCGGGGCGTAATTTTTTTAAGGC
AGTTATTGGTGCCCTTAAACGCCTGGGGTAATGACTCTCTAGCTTGAGGCATCAAATAAAACGAAAGGCT
CAGTCGAAAGACTGGGCCTTTCGTTTTATCTGTTGTTTGTCGGTGAACGCTCTCCTGAGTAGGACAAATC
CGCCGCTAGGAGCTTGCGGCCGCCAGTGTGATGGATATCTGCATAAAAACTGTTGTAATTCATTAAGCAT
TCTGCCGACATGGAAGCCATCACAAACGGCATGATGAACCTGAATCGCCAGCGGCATCAGCACCTTGTCG
CCTTGCGTATAATATTTGCCCATGGGGGTGGGCGAAGAACTCCAGCATGAGATCCCCGCGCTGGAGGATC
ATCCAGCCGGCGTCCCGGAAAACGATTCCGAAGCCCAACCTTTCATAGAAGGCGGCGGTGGAATCGAAAT
CTCGTGATGGCAGGTTGGGCGTCGCTTGGTCGGTCATTTCGAACCCCAGAGTCCCGCTCAGAAGAACTCG
TCAAGAAGGCGATAGAAGGCGATGCGCTGCGAATCGGGAGCGGCGATACCGTAAAGCACGAGGAAGCGGT
CAGCCCATTCGCCGCCAAGCTCTTCAGCAATATCACGGGTAGCCAACGCTATGTCCTGATAGCGGTCCGC
CACACCCAGCCGGCCACAGTCGATGAATCCAGAAAAGCGGCCATTTTCCACCATGATATTCGGCAAGCAG
GCATCGCCATGGGTCACGACGAGATCCTCGCCGTCGGGCATGCGCGCCTTGAGCCTGGCGAACAGTTCGG
CTGGCGCGAGCCCCTGATGCTCTTCGTCCAGATCATCCTGATCGACAAGACCGGCTTCCATCCGAGTACG
TGCTCGCTCGATGCGATGTTTCGCTTGGTGGTCGAATGGGCAGGTAGCCGGATCAAGCGTATGCAGCCGC
CGCATTGCATCAGCCATGATGGATACTTTCTCGGCAGGAGCAAGGTGAGATGACAGGAGATCCTGCCCCG
GCACTTCGCCCAATAGCAGCCAGTCCCTTCCCGCTTCAGTGACAACGTCGAGCACAGCTGCGCAAGGAAC
GCCCGTCGTGGCCAGCCACGATAGCCGCGCTGCCTCGTCCTGCAGTTCATTCAGGGCACCGGACAGGTCG
GTCTTGACAAAAAGAACCGGGCGCCCCTGCGCTGACAGCCGGAACACGGCGGCATCAGAGCAGCCGATTG
TCTGTTGTGCCCAGTCATAGCCGAATAGCCTCTCCACCCAAGCGGCCGGAGAACCTGCGTGCAATCCATC
TTGTTCAATCATGCGAAACGATCCTCATCCTGTCTCTTGATCAGATCTTGATCCCCTGCGCCATCAGATC
CTTGGCGGCAAGAAAGCCATCCAGTTTACTTTGCAGGGCTTCCCAACCTTACCAGAGGGCGCCCCAGCTG
GCAATTCCGGTTCGCTTGCTGTCCATAAAACCGCCCAGTCTAGCTATCGCCATGTAAGCCCACTGCAAGC
TACCTGCTTTCTCTTTGCGCTTGCGTTTTCCCTTGTCCAGATAGCCCAGTAGCTGACATTCATCCCAGGT
GGCACTTTTCGGGGAAATGTGCGCGCCCGCGTTCCTGCTGGCGCTGGGCCTGTTTCTGGCGCTGGACTTC
CCGCTGTTCCGTCAGCAGCTTTTCGCCCACGGCCTTGATGATCGCGGCGGCCTTGGCCTGCATATCCCGA
TTCAACGGCCCCAGGGCGTCCAGAACGGGCTTCAGGCGCTCCCGAAGGTCTCGGGCCGTCTCTTGGGCTT
GATCGGCCTTCTTGCGCATCTCACGCGCTCCTGCGGCGGCCTGTAGGGCAGGCTCATACCCCTGCCGAAC
CGCTTTTGTCAGCCGGTCGGCCACGGCTTCCGGCGTCTCAACGCGCTTTGAGATTCCCAGCTTTTCGGCC
AATCCCTGCGGTGCATAGGCGCGTGGCTCGACCGCTTGCGGGCTGATGGTGACGTGGCCCACTGGTGGCC
GCTCCAGGGCCTCGTAGAACGCCTGAATGCGCGTGTGACGTGCCTTGCTGCCCTCGATGCCCCGTTGCAG
CCCTAGATCGGCCACAGCGGCCGCAAACGTGGTCTGGTCGCGGGTCATCTGCGCTTTGTTGCCGATGAAC
TCCTTGGCCGACAGCCTGCCGTCCTGCGTCAGCGGCACCACGAACGCGGTCATGTGCGGGCTGGTTTCGT
CACGGTGGATGCTGGCCGTCACGATGCGATCCGCCCCGTACTTGTCCGCCAGCCACTTGTGCGCCTTCTC
GAAGAACGCCGCCTGCTGTTCTTGGCTGGCCGACTTCCACCATTCCGGGCTGGCCGTCATGACGTACTCG
ACCGCCAACACAGCGTCCTTGCGCCGCTTCTCTGGCAGCAACTCGCGCAGTCGGCCCATCGCTTCATCGG
TGCTGCTGGCCGCCCAGTGCTCGTTCTCTGGCGTCCTGCTGGCGTCAGCGTTGGGCGTCTCGCGCTCGCG
GTAGGCGTGCTTGAGACTGGCCGCCACGTTGCCCATTTTCGCCAGCTTCTTGCATCGCATGATCGCGTAT
GCCGCCATGCCTGCCCCTCCCTTTTGGTGTCCAACCGGCTCGACGGGGGCAGCGCAAGGCGGTGCCTCCG
GCGGGCCACTCAATGCTTGAGTATACTCACTAGACTTTGCTTCGCAAAGTCGTGACCGCCTACGGCGGCT
GCGGCGCCCTACGGGCTTGCTCTCCGGGCTTCGCCCTGCGCGGTCGCTGCGCTCCCTTGCCAGCCCGTGG
ATATGTGGACGATGGCCGCGAGCGGCCACCGGCTGGCTCGCTTCGCTCGGCCCGTGGACAACCCTGCTGG
ACAAGCTGATGGACAGGCTGCGCCTGCCCACGAGCTTGACCACAGGGATTGCCCACCGGCTACCCAGCCT
TCGACCACATACCCACCGGCTCCAACTGCGCGGCCTGCGGCCTTGCCCCATCAATTTTTTTAATTTTCTC
TGGGGAAAAGCCTCCGGCCTGCGGCCTGCGCGCTTCGCTTGCCGGTTGGACACCAAGTGGAAGGCGGGTC
AAGGCTCGCGCAGCGACCGCGCAGCGGCTTGGCCTTGACGCGCCTGGAACGACCCAAGCCTATGCGAGTG
GGGGCAGTCGAAGGGCGAAGCCCGCCCGCCTGCCCCCCGAGCCTCACGGCGGCGAGTGCGGGGGTTCCAA
GGGGGCAGCGCCACCTTGGGCAAGGCCGAAGGCCGCGCAGTCGATCAACAAGCCCCGGAGGGGCCACTTT
TTGCCGGAGGGGGAGCCGCGCCGAAGGCGTGGGGGAACCCCGCAGGGGTGCCCTTCTTTGGGCACCAAAG
AACTAGATATAGGGCGAAATGCGAAAGACTTAAAAATCAACAACTTAAAAAAGGGGGGTACGCAACAGCT
CATTGCGGCACCCCCCGCAATAGCTCATTGCGTAGGTTAAAGAAAATCTGTAATTGACTGCCACTTTTAC
GCAACGCATAATTGTTGTCGCGCTGCCGAAAAGTTGCAGCTGATTGCGCATGGTGCCGCAACCGTGCGGC
ACCCCTACCGCATGGAGATAAGCATGGCCACGCAGTCCAGAGAAATCGGCATTCAAGCCAAGAACAAGCC
CGGTCACTGGGTGCAAACGGAACGCAAAGCGCATGAGGCGTGGGCCGGGCTTATTGCGAGGAAACCCACG
GCGGCAATGCTGCTGCATCACCTCGTGGCGCAGATGGGCCACCAGAACGCCGTGGTGGTCAGCCAGAAGA
CACTTTCCAAGCTCATCGGACGTTCTTTGCGGACGGTCCAATACGCAGTCAAGGACTTGGTGGCCGAGCG
CTGGATCTCCGTCGTGAAGCTCAACGGCCCCGGCACCGTGTCGGCCTACGTGGTCAATGACCGCGTGGCG
TGGGGCCAGCCCCGCGACCAGTTGCGCCTGTCGGTGTTCAGTGCCGCCGTGGTGGTTGATCACGACGACC
AGGACGAATCGCTGTTGGGGCATGGCGACCTGCGCCGCATCCCGACCCTGTATCCGGGCGAGCAGCAACT
ACCGACCGGCCCCGGCGAGGAGCCGCCCAGCCAGCCCGGCATTCCGGGCATGGAACCAGACCTGCCAGCC
TTGACCGAAACGGAGGAATGGGAACGGCGCGGGCAGCAGCGCCTGCCGATGCCCGATGAGCCGTGTTTTC
TGGACGATGGCGAGCCGTTGGAGCCGCCGACACGGGTCACGCTGCCGCGCCGGTAGCACTTGGGTTGCGC
AGCAACCCGTAAGTGCGCTGTTCCAGACTATCGGCTGTAGCCGCCTCGCCGCCCTATACCTTGTCTGCCT
CCCCGCGTTGCGTCGCGGTGCATGGAGCCGGGCCACCTCGACCTGAATGGAAGCCGGCGGCACCTCGCTA
ACGGATTCACCGTTTTTATCAGGCTCTGGGAGGCAGAATAAATGATCATATCGTCAATTATTACCTCCAC
GGGGAGAGCCTGAGCAAACTGGCCTCAGGCATTTGAGAAGCACACGGTCACACTGCTTCCGGTAGTCAAT
AAACCGGTAAACCAGCAATAGACATAAGCGGCTATTTAACGACCCTGCCCTGAACCGACGACCGGGTCGA
ATTTGCTTTCGAATTTCTGCCATTCATCCGCTTATTATCACTTATTCAGGCGTAGCAACCAGGCGTTTAA
GGGCACCAATAACTGCCTTAAAAAAATTACGCCCCGCCCTGCCACTCATCGCAGTACGGCCTATTGGTTA
AAAAATGAGCTGATTTAACAAAAATTTAACGCGAATTTTAACAAAATATTAACGCTTACAATTTCCATTC
GCCATTCAGGCTGCGCAACTGTTGGGAAGGGCGATCGGTGCGGGCCTCTTCGCTATTACGCCAGCTGGCG
AAAGGGGGATGTGCTGCAAGGCGATTAAGTTGGGTAACGCCAGGGTTTTCCCAGTCACGACGTTGTAAAA
CGACGGCCAGTGAGCGCGCGTAATACGACTCACTATAGGGCGAATTGGAGCTGGGGCCGCAATTCCCAAT
TCCCCAGGCATCAAATAAAACGAAAGGCTCAGTCGAAAGACTGGGCCTTTCGTTTTATCTGTTGTTTGTC
GGTGAACGCTCTCCTGAGTAGGACAAATCCGCCGGGAGCGGATTTGAACGTTGCGAAGCAACGGCCCGGA
GGGTGGCGGGCAGGACGCCCGCCATAAACTGCCAGGAATTAATTCCCCAGGCATCAAATAAAACGAAAGG
CTCAGTCGAAAGACTGGGCCTTTCGTTTTATCTGTTGTTTGTCGGTGAACGCTCTCCTGAGTAGGACAAA
TCCGCCGGGAGCGGATTTGAACGTTGCGAAGCAACGGCCCGGAGGGTGGCGGGCAGGACGCCCGCCATAA
ACTGCCAGGAATTAATTCCCCAGGCATCAAATAAAACGAAAGGCTCAGTCGAAAGACTGGGCCTTTCGTT
TTATCTGTTGTTTGTCGGTGAACGCTCTCCTGAGTAGGACAAATCCGCCGGGAGCGGATTTGAACGTTGC
GAAGCAACGGCCCGGAGGGTGGCGGGCAGGACGCCCGCCATAAACTGCCAGGAATTAATTCCCCAGGCAT
CAAATAAAACGAAAGGCTCAGTCGAAAGACTGGGCCTTTCGTTTTATCTGTTGTTTGTCGGTGAACGCTC
TCCTGAGTAGGACAAATCCGCCGGGAGCGGATTTGAACGTTGCGAAGCAACGGCCCGGAGGGTGGCGGGC
AGGACGCCCGCCATAAACTGCCAGGAATTGGGGATCGGATTCGAGCTCGCACGCTGCCGCAAGCACTCAG
GGCGCAAGGGCTGCTAAAGGAAGCGGAACACGTAGAAAGCCAGTCCGCAGAAACGGTGCTGACCCCGGAT
GAATGTCAGCTACTGGGCTATCTGGACAAGGGAAAACGCAAGCGCAAAGAGAAAGCAGGTAGCTTGCAGT
GGGCTTACATGGCGATAGCTAGACTGGGCGGTTTTATGGACAGCAAGCGAACCGGAATTGCCAGCTGGGG
CGCCCTCTGGTAAGGTTGGGAAGCCCTGCAAAGTAAACTGGATGGCTTTCTTGCCGCCAAGGATCTGATG
GCGCAGGGGATCAAGATCTGATCAAGAGACAGGATACTAGTGGAGGAAGAAAAAA
Features (pLannotate 1.2.2; 21 found; start..end, strand, type, name):
      2..717     +  CDS            mTurquoise2 (fragment): enhanced monomeric variant of CFP (Goedhart et al., 2012) mammalian codon-optimized
    731..825     +  terminator     lambda t0 terminator: transcription terminator from phage lambda
    840..868     +  promoter       cat promoter (fragment): promoter of the E. coli cat gene encoding chloramphenicol acetyltransferase
    869..1525    +  CDS            cat: CAT_ECOLX - Experimental evidence at protein level: Swiss-Prot protein existence level 1. This enzyme is an effector of chloramphenicol resistance in bacteria. From Escherichia coli. This protein is used as a marker in many commonly used cloning vectors, such as pACYC184.
   1593..1679    +  terminator     rrnB T1 terminator: Escherichia coli rrnB; transcription terminator T1 from the E. coli rrnB gene
   1729..1845    -  CDS            CmR (fragment): chloramphenicol acetyltransferase; cat; confers resistance to chloramphenicol
   1845..1997    -  CDS            ble (fragment): BLE_KLEPN - Experimental evidence at protein level: Swiss-Prot protein existence level 1. Binding protein with a strong affinity to the bleomycin family of antibiotics. Binds to CL990; an antimitotic-antibiotic compound. From Klebsiella pneumoniae.
   2021..2812    -  CDS            neo: KKA2_KLEPN - Also known as kan, nptII. Experimental evidence at protein level: Swiss-Prot protein existence level 1. Resistance to kanamycin, neomycin, paromomycin, ribostamycin, butirosin and gentamicin B. From Klebsiella pneumoniae.
   2844..3128    -  CDS            tnpA (fragment): TN5P_ECOLX - Also known as tnp. Experimental evidence at protein level: Swiss-Prot protein existence level 1. Mediates transposition of transposon Tn5 by a 'cut and paste' mechanism. First, the monomeric transposase binds the 19 bp inverted DNA repeats flanking the transposon. Then, dimerization of the DNA- bound transposase creates a synaptic DNA complex. After nicking of the first DNA strand, excision of the transposon proceeds through a series of intermediates. The transposase then mediates the insertion of the transposon at a new site by strand transfer. The activity of the wild- type tran
   4292..5063    +  rep_origin     pBBR1 oriV: replication origin of the broad-host-range plasmid pBBR1 from Bordetella bronchiseptica; requires the pBBR1 Rep protein for replication
   5064..5726    +  CDS            pBBR1 Rep: replication protein for the broad-host-range plasmid pBBR1 from Bordetella bronchiseptica
   5787..5856    +  CDS            TcR (fragment): tetracycline efflux protein; tet; confers resistance to tetracycline
   6186..6217    -  CDS            CmR (fragment): chloramphenicol acetyltransferase confers resistance to chloramphenicol
   6217..6294    +  rep_origin     M13 ori (fragment): M13 bacteriophage origin of replication; arrow indicates direction of (+) strand synthesis
   6298..6453    -  CDS            lacZα (fragment): LacZα fragment of β-galactosidase; lacZ fragment
   6461..6479    +  promoter       T7 promoter: promoter for bacteriophage T7 RNA polymerase
   6522..6608    +  terminator     rrnB T1 terminator: Escherichia coli rrnB; transcription terminator T1 from the E. coli rrnB gene
   6705..6791    +  terminator     rrnB T1 terminator: Escherichia coli rrnB; transcription terminator T1 from the E. coli rrnB gene
   6888..6974    +  terminator     rrnB T1 terminator: Escherichia coli rrnB; transcription terminator T1 from the E. coli rrnB gene
   7071..7157    +  terminator     rrnB T1 terminator: Escherichia coli rrnB; transcription terminator T1 from the E. coli rrnB gene
   7261..7578    +  CDS            tnpA (fragment): TN5P_ECOLX - Also known as tnp. Experimental evidence at protein level: Swiss-Prot protein existence level 1. Mediates transposition of transposon Tn5 by a 'cut and paste' mechanism. First, the monomeric transposase binds the 19 bp inverted DNA repeats flanking the transposon. Then, dimerization of the DNA- bound transposase creates a synaptic DNA complex. After nicking of the first DNA strand, excision of the transposon proceeds through a series of intermediates. The transposase then mediates the insertion of the transposon at a new site by strand transfer. The activity of the wild- type tran
