[The description below was written by a language model from this plasmid's Addgene catalogue record and pLannotate feature annotations shown in this document.]
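Description:
pMRE131 is a broad-host-range bacterial expression plasmid built on the pFru97 backbone and designed to constitutively express the cyan fluorescent protein mTurquoise2 in diverse bacteria. Its 7,615 nt sequence carries the pBBR1 oriV together with the pBBR1 Rep protein gene, a replicon from Bordetella bronchiseptica that replicates in many Gram-negative hosts. The record lists it as high copy and maintained in E. coli S17-1 lambda pir, a strain commonly used as a conjugative donor. However, no transfer origin or mobilisation gene is annotated in the feature table. Selection is dual. A Tn5-derived neo (nptII) gene confers kanamycin resistance, and a complete cat gene with a fragment of its own promoter confers chloramphenicol resistance.

The payload was assembled by Gibson cloning. The mTurquoise2 coding sequence, a mammalian codon-optimised enhanced monomeric CFP variant derived from pLifeAct-mTurquoise2, is followed by the phage lambda t0 terminator. Next come the cat cassette and an rrnB T1 terminator. Upstream of the reporter sit four tandem rrnB T1 terminators, which presumably insulate the cassette from read-through transcription originating in the backbone. The promoter driving mTurquoise2 is not named in either the catalogue fields or the annotation. The segment immediately before the reporter matches a Tn5 tnpA fragment, and a similar fragment lies beside neo, so this may be Tn5-derived promoter sequence, though the record does not confirm this. Short fragments of ble, CmR, TcR, lacZα and M13 ori, along with a T7 promoter, appear to be cloning remnants from earlier vectors.

The plasmid belongs to a toolbox of fluorescent protein constructs for tagging bacteria, allowing strains to be labelled and told apart by colour in microscopy or other fluorescence-based studies.
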