Addgene plasmid #118485: pMRE131
Purpose: broad-host range plasmid to constitutively express fluorescent protein genes in bacteria
Depositing lab: Mitja Remus-Emsermann. Depositing organization: University of Canterbury. Publication: Chromatic Bacteria - A Broad Host-Range Plasmid and Chromosomal Insertion Toolbox for Fluorescent Protein Expression in Bacteria. Schlechter RO, Jun H, Bernach M, Oso S, Boyd E, Munoz-Lintz DA, Dobson RCJ, Remus DM, Remus-Emsermann MNP. Front Microbiol. 2018 Dec 12;9:3052. doi: 10.3389/fmicb.2018.03052. eCollection 2018. PubMed 30631309.
Backbone
  Vector backbone: pFru97
  Vector type: Bacterial Expression
  Selectable markers: Chloramphenicol
Growth in bacteria
  Bacterial resistance: Kanamycin, 50 μg/mL
  Growth temperature: 37°C
  Growth strain: E. coli S17-1 lambda pir
  Copy number: High Copy
Gene/Insert
  Gene/Insert name: mTurquoise2
  Species: Synthetic
  Cloning method: Gibson Cloning
Resource information
  A portion of this plasmid was derived from a plasmid made by: pLifeAct-mTurquoise2
Terms and licenses: Academic/Nonprofit Terms; Industry Terms: Not Available to Industry
Depositor comments: Please visit https://www.biorxiv.org/content/early/2018/09/07/402172 for bioRxiv preprint.
How to cite: pMRE131 was a gift from Mitja Remus-Emsermann (Addgene plasmid # 118485 ; http://n2t.net/addgene:118485 ; RRID:Addgene_118485)
